Addgene plasmid #147157: pAc5.1B-lambdaN-HA-DmGW182-12xmut_1-539_O
Purpose: Insect Expression of DmGW182-12xmut_1-539
Depositing lab: Elisa Izaurralde. Depositing organization: Max Planck Institute for Developmental Biology. Publication: The interactions of GW182 proteins with PABP and deadenylases are required for both translational repression and degradation of miRNA targets. Huntzinger E, Kuzuoglu-Ozturk D, Braun JE, Eulalio A, Wohlbold L, Izaurralde E. Nucleic Acids Res. 2013 Jan;41(2):978-94. doi: 10.1093/nar/gks1078. Epub 2012 Nov 21. PubMed 23172285.
Backbone
  Vector backbone: Unknown
  Vector type: Insect Expression
Growth in bacteria
  Bacterial resistance: Ampicillin, 100 μg/mL
  Growth temperature: 37°C
  Growth strain: DH5alpha
  Copy number: Low Copy
Gene/Insert
  Gene/Insert name: DmGW182-12xmut_1-539
  Species: D. melanogaster (fly)
  Entrez Gene: gw (a.k.a. Dmel_CG31992, CG11484, CG31992, CG9905, Dmel\CG31992, GQ182, GW, GW182, Gw, Gw182, anon-EST:Posey205, dGW182, gw182)
  Cloning method: Unknown
Terms and licenses: Academic/Nonprofit Terms; Industry Terms: Not Available to Industry
Depositor comments: sequence given by NM_166780 varA Plasmids from this collection were made available to the research community and donated after the lab closed. Please note that the sequence provided by the depositing laboratory may be theoretical/predicted or based on Sanger sequencing results. There may be discrepancies between sequencing results obtained by Addgene and the depositor sequence. If an Addgene verified sequence is not available, please contact before placing your order to request that our lab fully sequence the plasmid.
How to cite: pAc5.1B-lambdaN-HA-DmGW182-12xmut_1-539_O was a gift from Elisa Izaurralde (Addgene plasmid # 147157 ; http://n2t.net/addgene:147157 ; RRID:Addgene_147157)
