[The description below was written by a language model from this plasmid's Addgene catalogue record and pLannotate feature annotations shown in this document.]
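Description:
pAc5.1B-lambdaN-HA-DmGW182-12xmut_1-539_O is a 7.1 kb insect expression plasmid for producing a tagged, mutated N-terminal fragment of the Drosophila melanogaster GW182 protein (gene gw, also called gawky). The catalogue lists the backbone as unknown, although the name and the annotated parts point to a pAc5.1B-type vector. In E. coli it is maintained through a ColE1/pUC-family origin and selected with ampicillin via the bla gene and its own promoter. The record describes it as low copy, although the annotated origin is of the high-copy class. A short tetracycline-resistance fragment and a piece of SV40 large T antigen are also annotated. These appear to be non-functional backbone remnants.

Expression is driven by the strong constitutive Drosophila actin 5C promoter and terminated by an SV40 polyadenylation signal. The open reading frame begins with a short fragment of the bacteriophage lambda N protein, followed by a single-copy-sized HA epitope match and then the gw fragment spanning residues 1–539, based on the variant A reference transcript. A V5 tag is annotated downstream of the insert, but the record does not state whether it is translated in frame. The lambda N peptide binds BoxB RNA hairpins, so the fusion can be tethered artificially to a BoxB-containing reporter mRNA, while HA allows detection of the protein.

The "12xmut" label indicates twelve substitutions, but the record does not say which residues are altered. The associated study examined how GW182 interactions with PABP and deadenylases contribute to translational repression and degradation of miRNA targets. This construct therefore fits tethering assays in Drosophila cultured cells that test the silencing activity of the mutant N-terminal region.
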