Features (pLannotate 1.2.2; 11 found; start..end, strand, type, name):
     56..2568    +  promoter       Ac5 promoter: Drosophila melanogaster actin 5C promoter
   2588..2653    +  CDS            N (fragment): REGN_LAMBD - Experimental evidence at protein level: Swiss-Prot protein existence level 1. Plays a role as a transcriptional antitermination factor that allows the virus to initiate its lytic phase. Activates expression of the delayed viral early genes by modifying host RNA polymerase (RNAP) into a form that is resistant to termination signals. This antitermination function requires the host NusA protein which serves to stabilize the interaction between antitermination protein N and host RNA polymerase. From Escherichia phage lambda (Bacteriophage lambda).
   2678..2704    +  CDS            3xHA (fragment): three tandem HA epitope tags
   2750..4366    +  CDS            gw (fragment): GAWKY_DROME - Also known as GW182 From Drosophila melanogaster (Fruit fly).
   4392..4433    +  CDS            V5 tag: epitope tag from simian virus 5
   4533..4667    -  polyA_signal   SV40 poly(A) signal: SV40 polyadenylation signal
   4690..4774    -  CDS            large T antigen (fragment): large T antigen from SV40 (simian virus 40)
   4775..5245    +  CDS            TcR (fragment): tetracycline efflux protein; tet; confers resistance to tetracycline
   5289..5877    -  rep_origin     ori: high-copy-number ColE1/pMB1/pBR322/pUC origin of replication
   6048..6908    -  CDS            AmpR: β-lactamase; bla; confers resistance to ampicillin, carbenicillin, and related antibiotics
   6909..7013    -  promoter       AmpR promoter: bla
>Addgene plasmid #147157 | pAc5.1B-lambdaN-HA-DmGW182-12xmut_1-539_O | depositor full sequence | sequence record 289604 | Full Sequence
CTTCAAGGAATTAATTCTATATTCTAAAAACACAAATGATACTTCTAAAAAAAATCATGAATGGCATCAA
CTCTGAATCAAATCTTTGCAGATGCACCTACTTCTCATTTCCACTGTCACATCATTTTTCCAGATCTCGC
TGCCTGTTATGTGGCCCACAAACCAAGACACGTTTTATGGCCATTAAAGCTGGCTGATCGTCGCCAAACA
CCAAATACATATCAATATGTACATTCGAGAAAGAAGCGATCAAAGAAGCGTCTTCGGGCGAGTAGGAGAA
TGCGGAGGAGAAGGAGAACGAGCTGATCTAGTATCTCTCCACAATCCAATGCCAACTGACCAACTGGCCA
TATTCGGAGCAATTTGAAGCCAATTTCCATCGCCTGGCGATCGCTCCATTCTTGGCTATATGTTTTTCAC
CGTTCCCGGGGCCATTTTCAAAGACTCGTCGGTAAGATAAGATTGTGTCACTCGCTGTCTCTCTTCATTT
GTCGAAGAATGCTGAGGAATTTCGCGATGACGTCGGCGAGTATTTTGAAGAATGAGAATAATTTGTATTT
ATACGAAAATCAGTTAGTGGAATTTTCTACAAAAACATGTTATCTATAGATAATTTTGTTGCAAAATATG
TTGACTATGACAAAGATTGTATGTATATACCTTTAATGTATTCTCATTTTCTTATGTATTTATAATGGCA
ATGATGATACTGATGATATTTTAAGATGATGCCAGACCACAGGCTGATTTCTGCGTCTTTTGCCGAACGC
AGTGCATGTGCGGTTGTTGTTTTTTGGAATAGTTTCAATTTTCGGACTGTCCGCTTTGATTTCAGTTTCT
TGGCTTATTCAAAAAGCAAAGTAAAGCCAAAAAAGCGAGATGGCAATACCAAATGCGGCAAAACGGTAGT
GGAAGGAAAGGGGTGCGGGGCAGCGGAAGGAAGGGTGGGGCGGGGCGTGGCGGGGTCTGTGGCTGGGCGC
GACGTCACCGACGTTGGAGCCACTCCTTTGACCATGTGTGCGTGTGTGTATTATTCGTGTCTCGCCACTC
GCCGGTTGTTTTTTTCTTTTTATCTCGCTCTCTCTAGCGCCATCTCGTACGCATGCTCAACGCACCGCAT
GTTGCCGTGTCCTTTATGCGTCATTTTGGCTCGAAATAGGCAATTATTTAAACAAAGATTAGTCAACGAA
AACGCTAAAATAAATAAGTCTACAATATGGTTACTTATTGCCATGTGTGTGCAGCCAACGATAGCAACAA
AAGCAACAACACAGTGGCTTTCCCTCTTTCACTTTTTGTTTGCAAGCGCGTGCGAGCAAGACGGCACGAC
CGGCAAACGCAATTACGCTGACAAAGAGCAGACGAAGTTTTGGCCGAAAAACATCAAGGCGCCTGATACG
AATGCATTTGCAATAACAATTGCGATATTTAATATTGTTTATGAAGCTGTTTGACTTCAAAACACACAAA
AAAAAAAATAAAACAAATTATTTGAAAGAGAATTAGGAATCGGACAGCTTATCGTTACGGGCTAACAGCA
CACCGAGACGAAATAGCTTACCTGACGTCACAGCCTCTGGAAGAACTGCCGCCAAGCAGAGAGAGAGAGA
AAAAGAGGGAGAGCAGCTTAGACCGCATGTGCTTGTGTGTGAGGCGTCTCTCTCTTCGTCTCCTGTTTGC
GCAAACGCATAGACTGCACTGAGAAAATCGATTACCTATTTTTTATGAATGAATATTTGCACTATTACTA
TTCAAAACTATTAAGATAGCAATCACATTCAATAGCCAAATACTATACCACCTGAGCGATGCAACGAAAT
GATCAATTTGAGCAAAAATGCTGCATATTTAGGACGGCATCATTATAGAAATGCTTCTTGCTGTGTACTT
TTCTCTCGTCTGGCAGCTGTTTCGCCGTTATTGTTAAAACCGGCTTAAGTTAGGTGTGTTTTCTACGACT
AGTGATGCCCCTACTAGAAGATGTGTGTTGCACAAATGTCCCTGAATAACCAATTTGAAGTGCAGATAGC
AGTAAACGTAAGCTAATATGAATATTATTTAACTGTAATGTTTTAATATCGCTGGACATTACTAATAAAC
CCACTATAAACACATGTACATATGTATGTTTTGGCATACAATGAGTAGTTGGGGAAAAAATGTGTAAAAG
CACCGTGACCATCACAGCATAAAGATAACCAGCTGAAGTATCGAATATGAGTAACCCCCAAATTGAATCA
CATGCCGCAACTGATAGGACCCATGGAAGTACACTCTTCATGGCGATATACAAGACACACACAAGCACGA
ACACCCAGTTGCGGAGGAAATTCTCCGTAAATGAAAACCCAATCGGCGAACAATTCATACCCATATATGG
TAAAAGTTTTGAACGCGACTTGAGAGCGGAGAGCATTGCGGCTGATAAGGTTTTAGCGCTAAGCGGGCTT
TATAAAACGGGCTGCGGGACCAGTTTTCATATCACTACCGTTTGAGTTCTTGTGCTGTGTGGATACTCCT
CCCGACACAAAGCCGCTCCATCAGCCAGCAGTCGTCTAATCCAGAGACCCCGGATCGGGGTACCAACATG
GACGCACAAACACGACGACGTGAGCGTCGCGCTGAGAAACAAGCTCAATGGAAAGCTGCAAACGGTGGAT
CTCCTCCACATATGGCTTACCCATACGATGTTCCAGATTACGCTCCTCCAAGCTTGAATTCTGCAGATAT
CCAGCACAGTGGCGGCCGCATGCGTGAAGCCCTTTTTTCCCAAGATGCCGCGGCCTGTCAGCATGTTAAC
CAGGATACTAATTGGGAAGTTCCCAGTTCGCCAGAACCAGCCAATAAGGATGCACCCGGTCCACCAATGT
GGAAGCCAAGCATTAACAATGGTACTGATCTTTGGGAGTCCAATTTGAGAAACGGAGGTCAGCCGGCCGC
ACAGCAAGTTCCAAAGCCGTCGGCGGCTCATACACCATCCTCTAACTTAGGTGGAACAGCAGCTGAGGAC
GACGATGGCGCCGATAGTAGTAGTGTGTGGACTGGAGGAGCTGTTAGCAACGCGGGATCCGGAGCTGCAG
TGGGAGTAAACCAAGCCGGAGTTAATGTCGGTCCAGGCGGTGTTGTTTCGTCTGGCGGACCTCAGGCGGC
ACAAGGTGTCGTTGGCGTCGGACTTGGATCAACTGGAGGTAACGGGTCAAGCAATATAACTGGATCGTCT
GGAGTCGCAACAGGTAGTAGCGGAAACTCCAGCAACGCTGGTAACGCTGCGGCAGACCCTCGTGAAATAC
GCCCTTTGGGAGTTGGTGGCTCCATGGATATTCGAAATGTTGAACATCGCGGCGGTAACGGTTCTGGAGC
AACTTCGAGCGATCCACGAGACATTCGCATGATCGATCCGCGTGACCCTATTCGAGGAGATCCCCGTGGA
ATATCTGGTCGTCTTAATGGGACCTCTGAAATGGCCGCTCATCATCCACAAATGTCCCATAACCAGTTGC
AAGGTATCAACAAAATGGTTGGTCAAAGTGTAGCAACTGCCAGCACCAGTGTCGGAACATCTGGCTCGGG
CATCGGTCCTGGAGGTCCCGGTCCTAGTACAGTATCAGGCAATATCCCAACACAGGCGGCGCCTGCTCAA
CCGGTAAGCGTTGGTGTAAGTGGTCCCAAAGACATGTCAAAACAGATAAGTGCAGCGGAGGAACCATCAC
CACCGCCTCAGCGTCGCAGTATTCCTAACTACGATGATGGTACATCGTTGGCGGCTCAGCAAACTCGTGT
TCCCGCTGCAAGCGGTCACTGGAAAGACATGACTGATTCGATAGGTCGTAGTAGTCATCTCATGCGTGGC
CAAAGCCAAACGGGAGGTATAGGAATAGCCGGCGTTGGAAATAGCAATGTTCCAGTGGGAGCCAATCCAA
GTAATCCTATAAGCAGTGTAGTTGGACCTCAAGCCCGGATTCCATCTGTGGGCGGCGTACAACACAAACC
AGACGGCGGCGCTATGTGGGTGCATTCCGGCAATGTAGGTGGCAGAAATAATGTTGCTGCTGTTACTACT
GCAGCGGATGACACTCATAGCGTTAATGTCGGCGCTCCCAGCAGTGGCAGTGTATCCAGCAACAATTGGG
TTGATGACAAGTCCAACTCAACCTTGGCACAAAACTCTTGGAGCGACCCGGCCCCTGTTGGAGTTAGTGC
CGCGAATAAGCAAAGCAAACCGCCAAGCAATAGTGCTTCATCAGCTGCGAGCACTGCTGCGGGCGTGGTG
GATGGGGTTGATCTAGGATCTGAGTGGAACACGCACGGGGGGATTATTGGAAAATCTCAGCAACAACAAA
AACTAGCGGGACTTAACGTGGGAATGTAATCTAGAGGGCCCGCGGTTCGAAGGTAAGCCTATCCCTAACC
CTCTCCTCGGTCTCGATTCTACGCGTACCGGTCATCATCACCATCACCATTGAGTTTAAACCCGCTGATC
AGCCTCGACTGTGCCTTCTAAGGCCTGAGCTCGCTGATCAGCCTCGATCGAGGATCCAGACATGATAAGA
TACATTGATGAGTTTGGACAAACCACAACTAGAATGCAGTGAAAAAAATGCTTTATTTGTGAAATTTGTG
ATGCTATTGCTTTATTTGTAACCATTATAAGCTGCAATAAACAAGTTAACAACAACAATTGCATTCATTT
TATGTTTCAGGTTCAGGGGGAGGTGTGGGAGGTTTTTTAAAGCAAGTAAAACCTCTACAAATGTGGTATG
GCTGATTATGATCAGTCGACCGATGCCCTTGAGAGCCTTCAACCCAGTCAGCTCCTTCCGGTGGGCGCGG
GGCATGACTATCGTCGCCGCACTTATGACTGTCTTCTTTATCATGCAACTCGTAGGACAGGTGCCGGCAG
CGCTCTGGGTCATTTTCGGCGAGGACCGCTTTCGCTGGAGCGCGACGATGATCGGCCTGTCGCTTGCGGT
ATTCGGAATCTTGCACGCCCTCGCTCAAGCCTTCGTCACTGGTCCCGCCACCAAACGTTTCGGCGAGAAG
CAGGCCATTATCGCCGGCATGGCGGCCGACGCGCTGGGCTACGTCTTGCTGGCGTTCGCGACGCGAGGCT
GGATGGCCTTCCCCATTATGATTCTTCTCGCTTCCGGCGGCATCGGGATGCCCGCGTTGCAGGCCATGCT
GTCCAGGCAGGTAGATGACGACCATCAGGGACAGCTTCAAGGATCGCTCGCGGCTCTTACCAGCCAGCAA
AAGGCCAGGAACCGTAAAAAGGCCGCGTTGCTGGCGTTTTTCCATAGGCTCCGCCCCCCTGACGAGCATC
ACAAAAATCGACGCTCAAGTCAGAGGTGGCGAAACCCGACAGGACTATAAAGATACCAGGCGTTTCCCCC
TGGAAGCTCCCTCGTGCGCTCTCCTGTTCCGACCCTGCCGCTTACCGGATACCTGTCCGCCTTTCTCCCT
TCGGGAAGCGTGGCGCTTTCTCAATGCTCACGCTGTAGGTATCTCAGTTCGGTGTAGGTCGTTCGCTCCA
AGCTGGGCTGTGTGCACGAACCCCCCGTTCAGCCCGACCGCTGCGCCTTATCCGGTAACTATCGTCTTGA
GTCCAACCCGGTAAGACACGACTTATCGCCACTGGCAGCAGCCACTGGTAACAGGATTAGCAGAGCGAGG
TATGTAGGCGGTGCTACAGAGTTCTTGAAGTGGTGGCCTAACTACGGCTACACTAGAAGGACAGTATTTG
GTATCTGCGCTCTGCTGAAGCCAGTTACCTTCGGAAAAAGAGTTGGTAGCTCTTGATCCGGCAAACAAAC
CACCGCTGGTAGCGGTGGTTTTTTTGTTTGCAAGCAGCAGATTACGCGCAGAAAAAAAGGATCTCAAGAA
GATCCTTTGATCTTTTCTACGGGGTCTGACGCTCAGTGGAACGAAAACTCACGTTAAGGGATTTTGGTCA
TGAGATTATCAAAAAGGATCTTCACCTAGATCCTTTTAAATTAAAAATGAAGTTTTAAATCAATCTAAAG
TATATATGAGTAAACTTGGTCTGACAGTTACCAATGCTTAATCAGTGAGGCACCTATCTCAGCGATCTGT
CTATTTCGTTCATCCATAGTTGCCTGACTCCCCGTCGTGTAGATAACTACGATACGGGAGGGCTTACCAT
CTGGCCCCAGTGCTGCAATGATACCGCGAGACCCACGCTCACCGGCTCCAGATTTATCAGCAATAAACCA
GCCAGCCGGAAGGGCCGAGCGCAGAAGTGGTCCTGCAACTTTATCCGCCTCCATCCAGTCTATTAATTGT
TGCCGGGAAGCTAGAGTAAGTAGTTCGCCAGTTAATAGTTTGCGCAACGTTGTTGCCATTGCTGCAGGCA
TCGTGGTGTCACGCTCGTCGTTTGGTATGGCTTCATTCAGCTCCGGTTCCCAACGATCAAGGCGAGTTAC
ATGATCCCCCATGTTGTGCAAAAAAGCGGTTAGCTCCTTCGGTCCTCCGATCGTTGTCAGAAGTAAGTTG
GCCGCAGTGTTATCACTCATGGTTATGGCAGCACTGCATAATTCTCTTACTGTCATGCCATCCGTAAGAT
GCTTTTCTGTGACTGGTGAGTACTCAACCAAGTCATTCTGAGAATAGTGTATGCGGCGACCGAGTTGCTC
TTGCCCGGCGTCAACACGGGATAATACCGCGCCACATAGCAGAACTTTAAAAGTGCTCATCATTGGAAAA
CGTTCTTCGGGGCGAAAACTCTCAAGGATCTTACCGCTGTTGAGATCCAGTTCGATGTAACCCACTCGTG
CACCCAACTGATCTTCAGCATCTTTTACTTTCACCAGCGTTTCTGGGTGAGCAAAAACAGGAAGGCAAAA
TGCCGCAAAAAAGGGAATAAGGGCGACACGGAAATGTTGAATACTCATACTCTTCCTTTTTCAATATTAT
TGAAGCATTTATCAGGGTTATTGTCTCATGAGCGGATACATATTTGAATGTATTTAGAAAAATAAACAAA
TAGGGGTTCCGCGCACATTTCCCCGAAAAGTGCCACCTGACGTCTAAGAAACCATTATTATCATGACATT
AACCTATAAAAATAGGCGTATCACGAGGCCCTTTCGT
